>Addgene plasmid #235062 | Tad-CBE(ACC3) | addgene full sequence | sequence record 466793 | Addgene NGS Result
TTCACCTAGATCCTTTTAAATTAAAAATGAAGTTTTAAATCAATCTAAAGTATATATGAGTAAACTTGGT
CTGACAGTTACCAATGCTTAATCAGTGAGGCACCTATCTCAGCGATCTGTCTATTTCGTTCATCCATAGT
TGCCTGACTCCCCGTCGTGTAGATAACTACGATACGGGAGGGCTTACCATCTGGCCCCAGTGCTGCAATG
ATACCGCGGCTACCACGCTCACCGGCTCCAGATTTATCAGCAATAAACCAGCCAGCCGGAAGGGCCGAGC
GCAGAAGTGGTCCTGCAACTTTATCCGCCTCCATCCAGTCTATTAATTGTTGCCGGGAAGCTAGAGTAAG
TAGTTCGCCAGTTAATAGTTTGCGCAACGTTGTTGCCATTGCTACAGGCATCGTGGTGTCACGCTCGTCG
TTTGGTATGGCTTCATTCAGCTCCGGTTCCCAACGATCAAGGCGAGTTACATGATCCCCCATGTTGTGCA
AAAAAGCGGTTAGCTCCTTCGGTCCTCCGATCGTTGTCAGAAGTAAGTTGGCCGCAGTGTTATCACTCAT
GGTTATGGCAGCACTGCATAATTCTCTTACTGTCATGCCATCCGTAAGATGCTTTTCTGTGACTGGTGAG
TACTCAACCAAGTCATTCTGAGAATAGTGTATGCGGCGACCGAGTTGCTCTTGCCCGGCGTCAATACGGG
ATAATACCGCGCCACATAGCAGAACTTTAAAAGTGCTCATCATTGGAAAACGTTCTTCGGGGCGAAAACT
CTCAAGGATCTTACCGCTGTTGAGATCCAGTTCGATGTAACCCACTCGTGCACCCAACTGATCTTCAGCA
TCTTTTACTTTCACCAGCGTTTCTGGGTGAGCAAAAACAGGAAGGCAAAATGCCGCAAAAAAGGGAATAA
GGGCGACACGGAAATGTTGAATACTCATACTCTTCCTTTTTCAATATTATTGAAGCATTTATCAGGGTTA
TTGTCTCATGAGCGGATACATATTTGAATGTATTTAGAAAAATAAACAAATAGGGGTTCCGCGCACATTT
CCCCGAAAAGTGCCACCTGACGTCGACGGATCGGGAGATCGATCTCCCGATCCCCTAGGGTCGACTCTCA
GTACAATCTGCTCTGATGCCGCATAGTTAAGCCAGTATCTGCTCCCTGCTTGTGTGTTGGAGGTCGCTGA
GTAGTGCGCGAGCAAAATTTAAGCTACAACAAGGCAAGGCTTGACCGACAATTGCATGAAGAATCTGCTT
AGGGTTAGGCGTTTTGCGCTGCTTCGCGATGTACGGGCCAGATATACGCGTTGACATTGATTATTGACTA
GTTATTAATAGTAATCAATTACGGGGTCATTAGTTCATAGCCCATATATGGAGTTCCGCGTTACATAACT
TACGGTAAATGGCCCGCCTGGCTGACCGCCCAACGACCCCCGCCCATTGACGTCAATAATGACGTATGTT
CCCATAGTAACGCCAATAGGGACTTTCCATTGACGTCAATGGGTGGAGTATTTACGGTAAACTGCCCACT
TGGCAGTACATCAAGTGTATCATATGCCAAGTACGCCCCCTATTGACGTCAATGACGGTAAATGGCCCGC
CTGGCATTATGCCCAGTACATGACCTTATGGGACTTTCCTACTTGGCAGTACATCTACGTATTAGTCATC
GCTATTACCATGGTGATGCGGTTTTGGCAGTACATCAATGGGCGTGGATAGCGGTTTGACTCACGGGGAT
TTCCAAGTCTCCACCCCATTGACGTCAATGGGAGTTTGTTTTGGCACCAAAATCAACGGGACTTTCCAAA
ATGTCGTAACAACTCCGCCCCATTGACGCAAATGGGCGGTAGGCGTGTACGGTGGGAGGTCTATATAAGC
AGAGCTGGTTTAGTGAACCGTCAGATCCGCTAGAGATCCGCGGCCGCTAATACGACTCACTATAGGGAGA
GCCGCCACCATGAAACGGACAGCCGACGGAAGCGAGTTCGAGTCACCAAAGAAGAAGCGGAAAGTCTCTG
AAGTCGAGTTTAGCCACGAGTATTGGATGAGGCACGCACTGACCCTGGCAAAGCGAGCACGGGATGAAAC
GACGTGGCCCGTGGGCGCCGTGCTGGTGCTCAACAATAGAGTGATCGGAGAGGGATGGCCGAAGTGTCGT
GATCAGCACGACCCTACCGCACACGCAGAGATCATGGCACTGAGGCAGGGAGGCCTGGTCATGCAGAATT
ACCGCCTGTACGATGCCACCCTGTATTCGACACTCGAGCCATGCGTGATGTGCGCAGGAGCAATGATCCA
CAGCAGGATCGGAAGAGTGGTGTTCGGAGTGAAGCATCATACTGGGGGCGCAGTAGGCTCCCTGATGAAT
GTTCTGCACTACCCCGGCATAAAGCACCGGGTGGAGATCACAGAGGGAATCCTGGCAGACGAGTGCGCCG
CCCTGCTGTGCCGTTTCTTTAGAATGCCGAGACGGGTGTTCAAGGCCCAGAAGAAGGCACAGAGCTCCAC
CGACTCTGGAGGATCTAGCGGAGGATCCTCTGGCAGCGAGACACCAGGAACAAGCGAGTCAGCAACACCA
GAGAGCAGTGGCGGCAGCAGCGGCGGCAGCGACAAGAAGTACAGCATCGGCCTGGCCATCGGCACCAACT
CTGTGGGCTGGGCCGTGATCACCGACGAGTACAAGGTGCCCAGCAAGAAATTCAAGGTGCTGGGCAACAC
CGACCGGCACAGCATCAAGAAGAACCTGATCGGAGCCCTGCTGTTCGACAGCGGCGAAACAGCCGAGGCC
ACCCGGCTGAAGAGAACCGCCAGAAGAAGATACACCAGACGGAAGAACCGGATCTGCTATCTGCAAGAGA
TCTTCAGCAACGAGATGGCCAAGGTGGACGACAGCTTCTTCCACAGACTGGAAGAGTCCTTCCTGGTGGA
AGAGGATAAGAAGCACGAGCGGCACCCCATCTTCGGCAACATCGTGGACGAGGTGGCCTACCACGAGAAG
TACCCCACCATCTACCACCTGAGAAAGAAACTGGTGGACAGCACCGACAAGGCCGACCTGCGGCTGATCT
ATCTGGCCCTGGCCCACATGATCAAGTTCCGGGGCCACTTCCTGATCGAGGGCGACCTGAACCCCGACAA
CAGCGACGTGGACAAGCTGTTCATCCAGCTGGTGCAGACCTACAACCAGCTGTTCGAGGAAAACCCCATC
AACGCCAGCGGCGTGGACGCCAAGGCCATCCTGTCTGCCAGACTGAGCAAGAGCAGACGGCTGGAAAATC
TGATCGCCCAGCTGCCCGGCGAAAAGAAGAATGGCCTGTTCGGAAACCTGATTGCCCTGAGCCTGGGCCT
GACCCCCAACTTCAAGAGCAACTTCGACCTGGCCGAGGATGCCAAACTGCAGCTGAGCAAGGACACCTAC
GACGACGACCTGGACAACCTGCTGGCCCAGATCGGCGACCAGTACGCCGACCTGTTTCTGGCCGCCAAGA
ACCTGTCCGACGCCATCCTGCTGAGCGACATCCTGAGAGTGAACACCGAGATCACCAAGGCCCCCCTGAG
CGCCTCTATGATCAAGAGATACGACGAGCACCACCAGGACCTGACCCTGCTGAAAGCTCTCGTGCGGCAG
CAGCTGCCTGAGAAGTACAAAGAGATTTTCTTCGACCAGAGCAAGAACGGCTACGCCGGCTACATTGACG
GCGGAGCCAGCCAGGAAGAGTTCTACAAGTTCATCAAGCCCATCCTGGAAAAGATGGACGGCACCGAGGA
ACTGCTCGTGAAGCTGAACAGAGAGGACCTGCTGCGGAAGCAGCGGACCTTCGACAACGGCAGCATCCCC
CACCAGATCCACCTGGGAGAGCTGCACGCCATTCTGCGGCGGCAGGAAGATTTTTACCCATTCCTGAAGG
ACAACCGGGAAAAGATCGAGAAGATCCTGACCTTCCGCATCCCCTACTACGTGGGCCCTCTGGCCAGGGG
AAACAGCAGATTCGCCTGGATGACCAGAAAGAGCGAGGAAACCATCACCCCCTGGAACTTCGAGGAAGTG
GTGGACAAGGGCGCTTCCGCCCAGAGCTTCATCGAGCGGATGACCAACTTCGATAAGAACCTGCCCAACG
AGAAGGTGCTGCCCAAGCACAGCCTGCTGTACGAGTACTTCACCGTGTATAACGAGCTGACCAAAGTGAA
ATACGTGACCGAGGGAATGAGAAAGCCCGCCTTCCTGAGCGGCGAGCAGAAAAAGGCCATCGTGGACCTG
CTGTTCAAGACCAACCGGAAAGTGACCGTGAAGCAGCTGAAAGAGGACTACTTCAAGAAAATCGAGTGCT
TCGACTCCGTGGAAATCTCCGGCGTGGAAGATCGGTTCAACGCCTCCCTGGGCACATACCACGATCTGCT
GAAAATTATCAAGGACAAGGACTTCCTGGACAATGAGGAAAACGAGGACATTCTGGAAGATATCGTGCTG
ACCCTGACACTGTTTGAGGACAGAGAGATGATCGAGGAACGGCTGAAAACCTATGCCCACCTGTTCGACG
ACAAAGTGATGAAGCAGCTGAAGCGGCGGAGATACACCGGCTGGGGCAGGCTGAGCCGGAAGCTGATCAA
CGGCATCCGGGACAAGCAGTCCGGCAAGACAATCCTGGATTTCCTGAAGTCCGACGGCTTCGCCAACAGA
AACTTCATGCAGCTGATCCACGACGACAGCCTGACCTTTAAAGAGGACATCCAGAAAGCCCAGGTGTCCG
GCCAGGGCGATAGCCTGCACGAGCACATTGCCAATCTGGCCGGCAGCCCCGCCATTAAGAAGGGCATCCT
GCAGACAGTGAAGGTGGTGGACGAGCTCGTGAAAGTGATGGGCCGGCACAAGCCCGAGAACATCGTGATC
GAAATGGCCAGAGAGAACCAGACCACCCAGAAGGGACAGAAGAACAGCCGCGAGAGAATGAAGCGGATCG
AAGAGGGCATCAAAGAGCTGGGCAGCCAGATCCTGAAAGAACACCCCGTGGAAAACACCCAGCTGCAGAA
CGAGAAGCTGTACCTGTACTACCTGCAGAATGGGCGGGATATGTACGTGGACCAGGAACTGGACATCAAC
CGGCTGTCCGACTACGATGTGGACCATATCGTGCCTCAGAGCTTTCTGAAGGACGACTCCATCGACAACA
AGGTGCTGACCAGAAGCGACAAGAACCGGGGCAAGAGCGACAACGTGCCCTCCGAAGAGGTCGTGAAGAA
GATGAAGAACTACTGGCGGCAGCTGCTGAACGCCAAGCTGATTACCCAGAGAAAGTTCGACAATCTGACC
AAGGCCGAGAGAGGCGGCCTGAGCGAACTGGATAAGGCCGGCTTCATCAAGAGACAGCTGGTGGAAACCC
GGCAGATCACAAAGCACGTGGCACAGATCCTGGACTCCCGGATGAACACTAAGTACGACGAGAATGACAA
GCTGATCCGGGAAGTGAAAGTGATCACCCTGAAGTCCAAGCTGGTGTCCGATTTCCGGAAGGATTTCCAG
TTTTACAAAGTGCGCGAGATCAACAACTACCACCACGCCCACGACGCCTACCTGAACGCCGTCGTGGGAA
CCGCCCTGATCAAAAAGTACCCTAAGCTGGAAAGCGAGTTCGTGTACGGCGACTACAAGGTGTACGACGT
GCGGAAGATGATCGCCAAGAGCGAGCAGGAAATCGGCAAGGCTACCGCCAAGTACTTCTTCTACAGCAAC
ATCATGAACTTTTTCAAGACCGAGATTACCCTGGCCAACGGCGAGATCCGGAAGCGGCCTCTGATCGAGA
CAAACGGCGAAACCGGGGAGATCGTGTGGGATAAGGGCCGGGATTTTGCCACCGTGCGGAAAGTGCTGAG
CATGCCCCAAGTGAATATCGTGAAAAAGACCGAGGTGCAGACAGGCGGCTTCAGCAAAGAGTCTATCCTG
CCCAAGAGGAACAGCGATAAGCTGATCGCCAGAAAGAAGGACTGGGACCCTAAGAAGTACGGCGGCTTCG
ACAGCCCCACCGTGGCCTATTCTGTGCTGGTGGTGGCCAAAGTGGAAAAGGGCAAGTCCAAGAAACTGAA
GAGTGTGAAAGAGCTGCTGGGGATCACCATCATGGAAAGAAGCAGCTTCGAGAAGAATCCCATCGACTTT
CTGGAAGCCAAGGGCTACAAAGAAGTGAAAAAGGACCTGATCATCAAGCTGCCTAAGTACTCCCTGTTCG
AGCTGGAAAACGGCCGGAAGAGAATGCTGGCCTCTGCCGGCGAACTGCAGAAGGGAAACGAACTGGCCCT
GCCCTCCAAATATGTGAACTTCCTGTACCTGGCCAGCCACTATGAGAAGCTGAAGGGCTCCCCCGAGGAT
AATGAGCAGAAACAGCTGTTTGTGGAACAGCACAAGCACTACCTGGACGAGATCATCGAGCAGATCAGCG
AGTTCTCCAAGAGAGTGATCCTGGCCGACGCTAATCTGGACAAAGTGCTGTCCGCCTACAACAAGCACCG
GGATAAGCCCATCAGAGAGCAGGCCGAGAATATCATCCACCTGTTTACCCTGACCAATCTGGGAGCCCCT
GCCGCCTTCAAGTACTTTGACACCACCATCGACCGGAAGAGGTACACCAGCACCAAAGAGGTGCTGGACG
CCACCCTGATCCACCAGAGCATCACCGGCCTGTACGAGACACGGATCGACCTGTCTCAGCTGGGAGGTGA
CAGCGGCGGGAGCGGCGGGAGCGGGGGGAGCACTAATCTGAGCGACATCATTGAGAAGGAGACTGGGAAA
CAGCTGGTCATTCAGGAGTCCATCCTGATGCTGCCTGAGGAGGTGGAGGAAGTGATCGGCAACAAGCCAG
AGTCTGACATCCTGGTGCACACCGCCTACGACGAGTCCACAGATGAGAATGTGATGCTGCTGACCTCTGA
CGCCCCCGAGTATAAGCCTTGGGCCCTGGTCATCCAGGATTCTAACGGCGAGAATAAGATCAAGATGCTG
AGCGGAGGATCCGGAGGATCTGGAGGCAGCACCAACCTGTCTGACATCATCGAGAAGGAGACAGGCAAGC
AGCTGGTCATCCAGGAGAGCATCCTGATGCTGCCCGAAGAAGTCGAAGAAGTGATCGGAAACAAGCCTGA
GAGCGATATCCTGGTCCATACCGCCTACGACGAGAGTACCGACGAAAATGTGATGCTGCTGACATCCGAC
GCCCCAGAGTATAAGCCCTGGGCTCTGGTCATCCAGGATTCCAACGGAGAGAACAAAATCAAAATGCTGT
CTGGCGGCTCAAAAAGAACCGCCGACGGCAGCGAATTCGAGCCCAAGAAGAAGAGGAAAGTCTAACCGGT
CATCATCACCATCACCATTGAGTTTAAACCCGCTGATCAGCCTCGACTGTGCCTTCTAGTTGCCAGCCAT
CTGTTGTTTGCCCCTCCCCCGTGCCTTCCTTGACCCTGGAAGGTGCCACTCCCACTGTCCTTTCCTAATA
AAATGAGGAAATTGCATCGCATTGTCTGAGTAGGTGTCATTCTATTCTGGGGGGTGGGGTGGGGCAGGAC
AGCAAGGGGGAGGATTGGGAAGACAATAGCAGGCATGCTGGGGATGCGGTGGGCTCTATGGCTTCTGAGG
CGGAAAGAACCAGCTGGGGCTCGATACCGTCGACCTCTAGCTAGAGCTTGGCGTAATCATGGTCATAGCT
GTTTCCTGTGTGAAATTGTTATCCGCTCACAATTCCACACAACATACGAGCCGGAAGCATAAAGTGTAAA
GCCTAGGGTGCCTAATGAGTGAGCTAACTCACATTAATTGCGTTGCGCTCACTGCCCGCTTTCCAGTCGG
GAAACCTGTCGTGCCAGCTGCATTAATGAATCGGCCAACGCGCGGGGAGAGGCGGTTTGCGTATTGGGCG
CTCTTCCGCTTCCTCGCTCACTGACTCGCTGCGCTCGGTCGTTCGGCTGCGGCGAGCGGTATCAGCTCAC
TCAAAGGCGGTAATACGGTTATCCACAGAATCAGGGGATAACGCAGGAAAGAACATGTGAGCAAAAGGCC
AGCAAAAGGCCAGGAACCGTAAAAAGGCCGCGTTGCTGGCGTTTTTCCATAGGCTCCGCCCCCCTGACGA
GCATCACAAAAATCGACGCTCAAGTCAGAGGTGGCGAAACCCGACAGGACTATAAAGATACCAGGCGTTT
CCCCCTGGAAGCTCCCTCGTGCGCTCTCCTGTTCCGACCCTGCCGCTTACCGGATACCTGTCCGCCTTTC
TCCCTTCGGGAAGCGTGGCGCTTTCTCATAGCTCACGCTGTAGGTATCTCAGTTCGGTGTAGGTCGTTCG
CTCCAAGCTGGGCTGTGTGCACGAACCCCCCGTTCAGCCCGACCGCTGCGCCTTATCCGGTAACTATCGT
CTTGAGTCCAACCCGGTAAGACACGACTTATCGCCACTGGCAGCAGCCACTGGTAACAGGATTAGCAGAG
CGAGGTATGTAGGCGGTGCTACAGAGTTCTTGAAGTGGTGGCCTAACTACGGCTACACTAGAAGAACAGT
ATTTGGTATCTGCGCTCTGCTGAAGCCAGTTACCTTCGGAAAAAGAGTTGGTAGCTCTTGATCCGGCAAA
CAAACCACCGCTGGTAGCGGTGGTTTTTTTGTTTGCAAGCAGCAGATTACGCGCAGAAAAAAAGGATCTC
AAGAAGATCCTTTGATCTTTTCTACGGGGTCTGACACTCAGTGGAACGAAAACTCACGTTAAGGGATTTT
GGTCATGAGATTATCAAAAAGGATC
Features (pLannotate 1.2.2; 17 found; start..end, strand, type, name):
     78..938     -  CDS            AmpR: β-lactamase; bla; confers resistance to ampicillin, carbenicillin, and related antibiotics
    939..1043    -  promoter       AmpR promoter: bla
   1114..1158    -  misc_feature   bom (fragment): basis of mobility region from pBR322
   1313..1692    +  enhancer       CMV enhancer: human cytomegalovirus immediate early enhancer
   1693..1896    +  promoter       CMV promoter: human cytomegalovirus (CMV) immediate early promoter
   1938..1956    +  promoter       T7 promoter: promoter for bacteriophage T7 RNA polymerase
   2027..2506    +  CDS            tadA: TADA_ECOLI - Also known as yfhC. Experimental evidence at protein level: Swiss-Prot protein existence level 1. Catalyzes the deamination of adenosine to inosine at the wobble position 34 of tRNA(Arg2). Essential for cell viability. From Escherichia coli (strain K12).
   2621..6717    +  CDS            Cas9 (fragment): Cas9 (Csn1) endonuclease from the Streptococcus pyogenes Type II CRISPR/Cas system generates RNA-guided double strand breaks in DNA
   7031..7279    +  CDS            UGI: UNGI_BPPB2 - Experimental evidence at protein level: Swiss-Prot protein existence level 1. This protein binds specifically and reversibly to the host uracil-DNA glycosylase, preventing removal of uracil residues from PBS2 DNA by the host uracil-excision repair system. From Bacillus phage PBS2 (Bacteriophage PBS2).
   7397..7621    +  polyA_signal   bGH poly(A) signal: bovine growth hormone polyadenylation signal
   7625..7646    +  promoter       SV40 promoter (fragment): SV40 enhancer and early promoter
   7651..7667    +  misc_feature   MCS (fragment): pBluescript multiple cloning site
   7716..7732    -  protein_bind   lac operator: The lac repressor binds to the lac operator to inhibit transcription in E. coli. This inhibition can be relieved by adding lactose or isopropyl-β-D-thiogalactopyranoside (IPTG). lac repressor encoded by lacI
   7740..7770    -  promoter       lac promoter: promoter for the E. coli lac operon
   7785..7806    -  protein_bind   CAP binding site: CAP binding activates transcription in the presence of cAMP. E. coli catabolite activator protein
   7819..7911    -  CDS            lacI (fragment): lac repressor; lacI; The lac repressor binds to the lac operator to inhibit transcription in E. coli. This inhibition can be relieved by adding lactose or isopropyl-β-D-thiogalactopyranoside (IPTG).
   8094..8682    -  rep_origin     ori: high-copy-number ColE1/pMB1/pBR322/pUC origin of replication
