[The description below was written by a language model from this plasmid's Addgene catalogue record and pLannotate feature annotations shown in this document.]
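Description:
Tad-CBE(ACC3) is a mammalian expression plasmid for a CRISPR cytosine base editor, built on a pCMV backbone of about 3.4 kb carrying a roughly 5.4 kb synthetic insert (8,775 nt in total). It is propagated in E. coli as a high-copy plasmid through a ColE1/pBR322-type origin and selected with ampicillin via the β-lactamase gene and its native promoter. Short remnants of lac regulatory elements, a pBluescript polylinker, a bom fragment and an SV40 promoter fragment are also annotated; these appear to be backbone leftovers rather than functional parts of the payload.

The expression cassette is driven by the human CMV immediate early enhancer and promoter and terminated by the bovine growth hormone polyadenylation signal, with a T7 promoter sitting just upstream of the coding region that could in principle support in vitro transcription. The open reading frame encodes a single fusion protein: an N-terminal bipartite nuclear localisation signal, a TadA-derived deaminase domain, SpCas9 carrying the D10A mutation that makes it a nickase, then two copies of the uracil glycosylase inhibitor UGI and a C-terminal SV40 NLS. The automated annotation marks only one UGI copy, whereas the catalogue lists two. The name and associated publication title indicate that the TadA domain, natively a tRNA adenosine deaminase, is an evolved variant acting as a cytosine deaminase with improved precision; the specific mutations and the meaning of the "ACC3" designation are not stated. UGI blocks uracil excision, favouring the C-to-T outcome, while the nickase cuts the non-edited strand. No guide RNA cassette is annotated, so a guide would have to be supplied separately for targeted base editing in mammalian cells.
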