Addgene plasmid #235062: Tad-CBE(ACC3)
Purpose: Expresses Tad-CBE(ACC3) in mammalian cells.
Depositing lab: Weixin Tang. Publication: High-precision cytosine base editors by evolving nucleic-acid-recognition hotspots in deaminase. Wu Y, Xiao YL, Tang W. Nat Biotechnol. 2025 Jul 7:10.1038/s41587-025-02678-w. doi: 10.1038/s41587-025-02678-w. PubMed 40624252.
Backbone
  Vector backbone: pCMV with a BR322 origin
  Backbone size w/o insert (bp): 3402
  Vector type: Mammalian Expression, CRISPR
Growth in bacteria
  Bacterial resistance: Ampicillin, 100 μg/mL
  Growth temperature: 37°C
  Growth strain: DH5alpha
  Copy number: High Copy
Gene/Insert
  Gene/Insert name: Tad-CBE(ACC3)-SpCas9 D10A
  Species: Synthetic
  Insert size (bp): 5373
  Tag / fusion protein: bpNLS (N terminal on insert); 2xUGI, SV40NLS (C terminal on insert)
  Cloning method: Golden Gate
Terms and licenses: Academic/Nonprofit Terms; Industry Terms: Not Available to Industry
How to cite: Tad-CBE(ACC3) was a gift from Weixin Tang (Addgene plasmid # 235062 ; http://n2t.net/addgene:235062 ; RRID:Addgene_235062)
